Addgene plasmid #217367: pAAV-ITR-CMV-mCherry-1xU6-LeuIGI1
Purpose: Expresses E. coli leucine tRNA variant "LeuIGI1" and a wild-type mCherry reporter; can be packaged into AAV
Depositing lab: Abhishek Chatterjee. Depositing organization: Boston College. Publication: Directed Evolution of a Bacterial Leucyl tRNA in Mammalian Cells for Enhanced Noncanonical Amino Acid Mutagenesis. Huang RL, Jewel D, Kelemen RE, Pham Q, Yared TJ, Wang S, Singha Roy SJ, Huang Z, Levinson SD, Sundaresh B, Miranda SE, van Opijnen T, Chatterjee A. ACS Synth Biol. 2024 Jul 19;13(7):2141-2149. doi: 10.1021/acssynbio.4c00196. Epub 2024 Jun 21. PubMed 38904157.
Backbone
  Vector backbone: pAAV-ITR-mCherry
  Backbone size w/o insert (bp): 5498
  Total vector size (bp): 5854
  Vector type: Mammalian Expression, AAV
Growth in bacteria
  Bacterial resistance: Ampicillin, 100 μg/mL
  Growth temperature: 37°C
  Growth strain: NEB Stable
  Copy number: High Copy
Gene/Insert
  Gene/Insert name: E. coli leucine tRNA mutant, "LeuIGI1" for TAG suppression (alt names: LeuIGI1; EcLtR)
  Species: E. coli
  Insert size (bp): 356
  Mutation: G6U, C78G, U83C
  Promoter: U6
  Cloning method: Golden Gate
  Sequencing primers: 5′ CTGCGGCCGCACGCGTCTCGCGGTCCAG; 3′ GCTGCTCTCGTCGATCCGCTAGC
Terms and licenses: Academic/Nonprofit Terms; Industry Terms: Not Available to Industry
How to cite: pAAV-ITR-CMV-mCherry-1xU6-LeuIGI1 was a gift from Abhishek Chatterjee (Addgene plasmid # 217367 ; http://n2t.net/addgene:217367 ; RRID:Addgene_217367)
