[The description below was written by a language model from this plasmid's Addgene catalogue record and pLannotate feature annotations shown in this document.]
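Description:
pAAV-ITR-CMV-mCherry-1xU6-LeuIGI1 is a 5,854 bp AAV transfer plasmid for mammalian expression, built on the pAAV-ITR-mCherry backbone. It is maintained in E. coli as a high-copy plasmid through a ColE1/pUC-type origin and selected with ampicillin via the bla gene. An f1 phage origin is also present in the backbone. The expression cargo sits between AAV2 inverted terminal repeats, which allow the intervening DNA to be packaged into recombinant AAV particles when rep/cap and helper functions are supplied in trans. The annotation detects a full-length ITR on the downstream side but only short ITR fragments on the upstream side. This may reflect the difficulty of sequencing and annotating these hairpin repeats, or a partial deletion; the record does not resolve which.

Two independent transcription units lie within the ITRs. A single copy of a human U6 RNA polymerase III promoter drives LeuIGI1, an engineered amber (TAG) suppressor derived from E. coli leucyl tRNA that carries the G6U, C78G and U83C mutations. This roughly 356 bp cassette was inserted by Golden Gate assembly. Downstream, a CMV enhancer/promoter followed by a chimeric intron containing CMV and β-globin intron sequence expresses wild-type mCherry, terminated by the human growth hormone polyadenylation signal. Because the mCherry gene has no amber codon, it serves as a suppression-independent marker of transfection or transduction.

The tRNA variant arose from directed evolution of the bacterial leucyl tRNA in mammalian cells, and the plasmid is intended for noncanonical amino acid incorporation at TAG codons. It encodes no aminoacyl-tRNA synthetase or TAG-bearing target gene, so these would have to come from separate constructs.
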