Features (pLannotate 1.2.2; 20 found; start..end, strand, type, name):
     12..39      +  repeat_region  AAV2 ITR (fragment): inverted terminal repeat of adeno-associated virus serotype 2 inverted
     68..95      +  repeat_region  AAV2 ITR (fragment): inverted terminal repeat of adeno-associated virus serotype 2 inverted
    212..452     +  promoter       U6 promoter: RNA polymerase III promoter for human U6 snRNA
    461..542     +  tRNA           tRNA(CUA): amber suppressor variant of an E. coli leucine tRNA (Wu et al., 2004)
    724..1027    +  enhancer       CMV enhancer: human cytomegalovirus immediate early enhancer
   1028..1231    +  promoter       CMV promoter: human cytomegalovirus (CMV) immediate early promoter
   1380..1407    +  intron         CMV intron (fragment): modified intron A from human cytomegalovirus (CMV)
   1412..1758    +  intron         β-globin intron (fragment): internally truncated intron from human β-globin
   1762..1809    +  CDS            HBB (fragment): HBB_COLGU - Experimental evidence at transcript level: Swiss-Prot protein existence level 2. Involved in oxygen transport from the lung to the various peripheral tissues. From Colobus guereza (Mantled guereza) (Eastern black-and-white colobus monkey).
   1836..2543    +  CDS            mCherry: mCherry is a basic (constitutively fluorescent) red fluorescent protein published in 2004, derived from Discosoma sp.. It is reported to be a very rapidly-maturing monomer with low acid sensitivity.
   2547..2564    +  misc_feature   MCS (fragment): pUC18/19 multiple cloning site
   2601..3077    +  polyA_signal   hGH poly(A) signal: human growth hormone polyadenylation signal
   3117..3257    +  repeat_region  AAV2 ITR: inverted terminal repeat of adeno-associated virus serotype 2 inverted
   3262..3313    -  misc_feature   bom (fragment): basis of mobility region from pBR322
   3332..3787    +  rep_origin     f1 ori (sequence partly withheld): f1 bacteriophage origin of replication; arrow indicates direction of (+) strand synthesis
   3788..3837    -  misc_feature   bom (fragment): basis of mobility region from pBR322
   3939..3974    -  CDS            rop (fragment): Rop protein, which maintains plasmids at low copy number; rop
   4069..4173    +  promoter       AmpR promoter: bla
   4174..5034    +  CDS            AmpR: β-lactamase; bla; confers resistance to ampicillin, carbenicillin, and related antibiotics
   5205..5793    +  rep_origin     ori: high-copy-number ColE1/pMB1/pBR322/pUC origin of replication
>Addgene plasmid #217367 | pAAV-ITR-CMV-mCherry-1xU6-LeuIGI1 | addgene full sequence | sequence record 430289 | Addgene NGS Result
CCTGCAGGCAGCTGCGCGCTCGCTCGCTCACTGAGGCCGCCCGGGCGTCGGGCGACCTTTGGTCGCCCGG
CCTCAGTGAGCGAGCGAGCGCGCAGAGAGGGAGTGGCCAACTCCATCACTAGGGGTTCCTGCGGCCGCAC
GCGTCTCGCGGTCCAGTAGTGATCGACACTGCTCGATCCGCTCGCACCCCTAGGGGTACCTCGGGCAGGA
AGAGGGCCTATTTCCCATGATTCCTTCATATTTGCATATACGATACAAGGCTGTTAGAGAGATAATTAGA
ATTAATTTGACTGTAAACACAAAGATATTAGTACAAAATACGTGACGTAGAAAGTAATAATTTCTTGGGT
AGTTTGCAGTTTTAAAATTATGTTTTAAAATGGACTATCATATGCTTACCGTAACTTGAAAGTATTTCGA
TTTCTTGGCTTTATATATCTTGTGGAAAGGACGAAACACCGCCCGTATGGTGGAATCGGTAGACACAAGG
GATTCTAAATCCCTCGGCGTTCGCGCTGTGCGGGTTCAAGTCCCGCTGCGGGCATTTTTTGCTAGCGGAT
CGACGAGAGCAGCGCGACTGGATCTGTCGCCCGTCTCAAACGCAACCCTCCGGCGGTCGCATATCATTCA
GGACGAGCCTCAGACTCCAGCGTAACACGCGTCTAGTTATTAATAGTAATCAATTACGGGGTCATTAGTT
CATAGCCCATATATGGAGTTCCGCGTTACATAACTTACGGTAAATGGCCCGCCTGGCTGACCGCCCAACG
ACCCCCGCCCATTGACGTCAATAATGACGTATGTTCCCATAGTAACGCCAATAGGGACTTTCCATTGACG
TCAATGGGTGGAGTATTTACGGTAAACTGCCCACTTGGCAGTACATCAAGTGTATCATATGCCAAGTACG
CCCCCTATTGACGTCAATGACGGTAAATGGCCCGCCTGGCATTATGCCCAGTACATGACCTTATGGGACT
TTCCTACTTGGCAGTACATCTACGTATTAGTCATCGCTATTACCATGGTGATGCGGTTTTGGCAGTACAT
CAATGGGCGTGGATAGCGGTTTGACTCACGGGGATTTCCAAGTCTCCACCCCATTGACGTCAATGGGAGT
TTGTTTTGGCACCAAAATCAACGGGACTTTCCAAAATGTCGTAACAACTCCGCCCCATTGACGCAAATGG
GCGGTAGGCGTGTACGGTGGGAGGTCTATATAAGCAGAGCTCGTTTAGTGAACCGTCAGATCGCCTGGAG
ACGCCATCCACGCTGTTTTGACCTCCATAGAAGACACCGGGACCGATCCAGCCTCCGCGGATTCGAATCC
CGGCCGGGAACGGTGCATTGGAACGCGGATTCCCCGTGCCAAGAGTGACGTAAGTACCGCCTATAGAGTC
TATAGGCCCACAAAAAATGCTTTCTTCTTTTAATATACTTTTTTGTTTATCTTATTTCTAATACTTTCCC
TAATCTCTTTCTTTCAGGGCAATAATGATACAATGTATCATGCCTCTTTGCACCATTCTAAAGAATAACA
GTGATAATTTCTGGGTTAAGGCAATAGCAATATTTCTGCATATAAATATTTCTGCATATAAATTGTAACT
GATGTAAGAGGTTTCATATTGCTAATAGCAGCTACAATCCAGCTACCATTCTGCTTTTATTTTATGGTTG
GGATAAGGCTGGATTATTCTGAGTCCAAGCTAGGCCCTTTTGCTAATCATGTTCATACCTCTTATCTTCC
TCCCACAGCTCCTGGGCAACGTGCTGGTCTGTGTGCTGGCCCATCACTTTGGCAAAGAATTGGGATTCGA
ACATCGATTGAATTCATGGTGAGCAAGGGCGAGGAGGATAACATGGCCATCATCAAGGAGTTCATGCGCT
TCAAGGTGCACATGGAGGGCTCCGTGAACGGCCACGAGTTCGAGATCGAGGGCGAGGGCGAGGGCCGCCC
CTACGAGGGCACCCAGACCGCCAAGCTGAAGGTGACCAAGGGTGGCCCCCTGCCCTTCGCCTGGGACATC
CTGTCCCCTCAGTTCATGTACGGCTCCAAGGCCTACGTGAAGCACCCCGCCGACATCCCCGACTACTTGA
AGCTGTCCTTCCCCGAGGGCTTCAAGTGGGAGCGCGTGATGAACTTCGAGGACGGCGGCGTGGTGACCGT
GACCCAGGACTCCTCCCTGCAGGACGGCGAGTTCATCTACAAGGTGAAGCTGCGCGGCACCAACTTCCCC
TCCGACGGCCCCGTAATGCAGAAGAAGACAATGGGCTGGGAGGCCTCCTCCGAGCGGATGTACCCCGAGG
ACGGCGCCCTGAAGGGCGAGATCAAGCAGAGGCTGAAGCTGAAGGACGGCGGCCACTACGACGCTGAGGT
CAAGACCACCTACAAGGCCAAGAAGCCCGTGCAGCTGCCCGGCGCCTACAACGTCAACATCAAGTTGGAC
ATCACCTCCCACAACGAGGACTACACCATCGTGGAACAGTACGAACGCGCCGAGGGCCGCCACTCCACCG
GCGGCATGGACGAGCTGTACAAGTAATCTAGAGTCGACCTGCAGAAGCTTGCCTCGAGCAGCGCTGCTCG
AGAGATCTACGGGTGGCATCCCTGTGACCCCTCCCCAGTGCCTCTCCTGGCCCTGGAAGTTGCCACTCCA
GTGCCCACCAGCCTTGTCCTAATAAAATTAAGTTGCATCATTTTGTCTGACTAGGTGTCCTTCTATAATA
TTATGGGGTGGAGGGGGGTGGTATGGAGCAAGGGGCAAGTTGGGAAGACAACCTGTAGGGCCTGCGGGGT
CTATTGGGAACCAAGCTGGAGTGCAGTGGCACAATCTTGGCTCACTGCAATCTCCGCCTCCTGGGTTCAA
GCGATTCTCCTGCCTCAGCCTCCCGAGTTGTTGGGATTCCAGGCATGCATGACCAGGCTCAGCTAATTTT
TGTTTTTTTGGTAGAGACGGGGTTTCACCATATTGGCCAGGCTCGTCTCCAACTCCTAATCTCAGGTGAT
CTACCCACCTTGGCCTCCCAAATTGCTGGGATTACAGGCGTGAACCACTGCTCCCTTCCCTGTCCTTCTG
ATTTTGTAGGTAACCACGTGCGGACCGAGCGGCCGCAGGAACCCCTAGTGATGGAGTTGGCCACTCCCTC
TCTGCGCGCTCGCTCGCTCACTGAGGCCGGGCGACCAAAGGTCGCCCGACGCCCGGGCTTTGCCCGGGCG
GCCTCAGTGAGCGAGCGAGCGCGCAGCTGCCTGCAGGGGCGCCTGATGCGGTATTTTCTCCTTACGCATC
TGTGCGGTATTTCACACCGCATA
[95 nt withheld, positions 3314-3408]
T
[46 nt withheld, positions 3410-3455]
C
[141 nt withheld, positions 3457-3597]
CCTTTGACGTTGGAGTCCACGTTCTTT
[37 nt withheld, positions 3625-3661]
ACTCTATCTCGGGCTATTCTTTTGATTTATAAGGGATTTTGCCGATTTCGGTCTATTGGTTAAAAAATGA
GCTGATTTAACAAAAATTTAACGCGAATTTTAACAAAATATTAACGTTTACAATTTTATGGTGCACTCTC
AGTACAATCTGCTCTGATGCCGCATAGTTAAGCCAGCCCCGACACCCGCCAACACCCGCTGACGCGCCCT
GACGGGCTTGTCTGCTCCCGGCATCCGCTTACAGACAAGCTGTGACCGTCTCCGGGAGCTGCATGTGTCA
GAGGTTTTCACCGTCATCACCGAAACGCGCGAGACGAAAGGGCCTCGTGATACGCCTATTTTTATAGGTT
AATGTCATGATAATAATGGTTTCTTAGACGTCAGGTGGCACTTTTCGGGGAAATGTGCGCGGAACCCCTA
TTTGTTTATTTTTCTAAATACATTCAAATATGTATCCGCTCATGAGACAATAACCCTGATAAATGCTTCA
ATAATATTGAAAAAGGAAGAGTATGAGTATTCAACATTTCCGTGTCGCCCTTATTCCCTTTTTTGCGGCA
TTTTGCCTTCCTGTTTTTGCTCACCCAGAAACGCTGGTGAAAGTAAAAGATGCTGAAGATCAGTTGGGTG
CACGAGTGGGTTACATCGAACTGGATCTCAACAGCGGTAAGATCCTTGAGAGTTTTCGCCCCGAAGAACG
TTTTCCAATGATGAGCACTTTTAAAGTTCTGCTATGTGGCGCGGTATTATCCCGTATTGACGCCGGGCAA
GAGCAACTCGGTCGCCGCATACACTATTCTCAGAATGACTTGGTTGAGTACTCACCAGTCACAGAAAAGC
ATCTTACGGATGGCATGACAGTAAGAGAATTATGCAGTGCTGCCATAACCATGAGTGATAACACTGCGGC
CAACTTACTTCTGACAACGATCGGAGGACCGAAGGAGCTAACCGCTTTTTTGCACAACATGGGGGATCAT
GTAACTCGCCTTGATCGTTGGGAACCGGAGCTGAATGAAGCCATACCAAACGACGAGCGTGACACCACGA
TGCCTGTAGCAATGGCAACAACGTTGCGCAAACTATTAACTGGCGAACTACTTACTCTAGCTTCCCGGCA
ACAATTAATAGACTGGATGGAGGCGGATAAAGTTGCAGGACCACTTCTGCGCTCGGCCCTTCCGGCTGGC
TGGTTTATTGCTGATAAATCTGGAGCCGGTGAGCGTGGCTCTCGCGGTATCATTGCAGCACTGGGGCCAG
ATGGTAAGCCCTCCCGTATCGTAGTTATCTACACGACGGGGAGTCAGGCAACTATGGATGAACGAAATAG
ACAGATCGCTGAGATAGGTGCCTCACTGATTAAGCATTGGTAACTGTCAGACCAAGTTTACTCATATATA
CTTTAGATTGATTTAAAACTTCATTTTTAATTTAAAAGGATCTAGGTGAAGATCCTTTTTGATAATCTCA
TGACCAAAATCCCTTAACGTGAGTTTTCGTTCCACTGAGCGTCAGACCCCGTAGAAAAGATCAAAGGATC
TTCTTGAGATCCTTTTTTTCTGCGCGTAATCTGCTGCTTGCAAACAAAAAAACCACCGCTACCAGCGGTG
GTTTGTTTGCCGGATCAAGAGCTACCAACTCTTTTTCCGAAGGTAACTGGCTTCAGCAGAGCGCAGATAC
CAAATACTGTTCTTCTAGTGTAGCCGTAGTTAGGCCACCACTTCAAGAACTCTGTAGCACCGCCTACATA
CCTCGCTCTGCTAATCCTGTTACCAGTGGCTGCTGCCAGTGGCGATAAGTCGTGTCTTACCGGGTTGGAC
TCAAGACGATAGTTACCGGATAAGGCGCAGCGGTCGGGCTGAACGGGGGGTTCGTGCACACAGCCCAGCT
TGGAGCGAACGACCTACACCGAACTGAGATACCTACAGCGTGAGCTATGAGAAAGCGCCACGCTTCCCGA
AGGGAGAAAGGCGGACAGGTATCCGGTAAGCGGCAGGGTCGGAACAGGAGAGCGCACGAGGGAGCTTCCA
GGGGGAAACGCCTGGTATCTTTATAGTCCTGTCGGGTTTCGCCACCTCTGACTTGAGCGTCGATTTTTGT
GATGCTCGTCAGGGGGGCGGAGCCTATGGAAAAACGCCAGCAACGCGGCCTTTTTACGGTTCCTGGCCTT
TTGCTGGCCTTTTGCTCACATGT
